>Addgene plasmid #121262 | pUC57-Kan_BR32_00143481 | depositor full sequence | sequence record 231327 | pUC57-Kan_BR32_00143481 sequence 2950 bps
TCGCGCGTTTCGGTGATGACGGTGAAAACCTCTGACACATGCAGCTCCCGGAGACGGTCACAGCTTGTCT
GTAAGCGGATGCCGGGAGCAGACAAGCCCGTCAGGGCGCGTCAGCGGGTGTTGGCGGGTGTCGGGGCTGG
CTTAACTATGCGGCATCAGAGCAGATTGTACTGAGAGTGCACCATATGCGGTGTGAAATACCGCACAGAT
GCGTAAGGAGAAAATACCGCATCAGGCGCCATTCGCCATTCAGGCTGCGCAACTGTTGGGAAGGGCGATC
GGTGCGGGCCTCTTCGCTATTACGCCAGCTGGCGAAAGGGGGATGTGCTGCAAGGCGATTAAGTTGGGTA
ACGCCAGGGTTTTCCCAGTCACGACGTTGTAAAACGACGGCCAGTGAATTGACGCGTATTGGGATGGAAC
TTGGTCTCTAATGAGATCTCATAGAGTTCCAGTTGATGTTAATCCAAATATTTTGACTACTGGTGGTTTG
TGTTGTGGTGCTGCTGGTACTGCTGATACTTCTGGTACTTGTGCTAAAGCTGGTTTAAATTCTTTTTGTT
GTATTGCTTTTAGAGATGATTTTGTTAATCCATTTGGTGGTAAAGGTGGTTGTGATGCTATTCAAGATTT
TACTACTGGTAGATTGGTTAAACAATTTGTTCCAGATTCTGGTTCTAAATGTCAAGCTGGTAATTCTGGT
GGTTTTATTGGTTGTGCTTGAGCTTAGAGACCAAGTTCCATCCCAATGGCGCGCCGAGCTTGGCTCGAGC
ATGGTCATAGCTGTTTCCTGTGTGAAATTGTTATCCGCTCACAATTCCACACAACATACGAGCCGGAAGC
ATAAAGTGTAAAGCCTGGGGTGCCTAATGAGTGAGCTAACTCACATTAATTGCGTTGCGCTCACTGCCCG
CTTTCCAGTCGGGAAACCTGTCGTGCCAGCTGCATTAATGAATCGGCCAACGCGCGGGGAGAGGCGGTTT
GCGTATTGGGCGCTCTTCCGCTTCCTCGCTCACTGACTCGCTGCGCTCGGTCGTTCGGCTGCGGCGAGCG
GTATCAGCTCACTCAAAGGCGGTAATACGGTTATCCACAGAATCAGGGGATAACGCAGGAAAGAACATGT
GAGCAAAAGGCCAGCAAAAGGCCAGGAACCGTAAAAAGGCCGCGTTGCTGGCGTTTTTCCATAGGCTCCG
CCCCCCTGACGAGCATCACAAAAATCGACGCTCAAGTCAGAGGTGGCGAAACCCGACAGGACTATAAAGA
TACCAGGCGTTTCCCCCTGGAAGCTCCCTCGTGCGCTCTCCTGTTCCGACCCTGCCGCTTACCGGATACC
TGTCCGCCTTTCTCCCTTCGGGAAGCGTGGCGCTTTCTCATAGCTCACGCTGTAGGTATCTCAGTTCGGT
GTAGGTCGTTCGCTCCAAGCTGGGCTGTGTGCACGAACCCCCCGTTCAGCCCGACCGCTGCGCCTTATCC
GGTAACTATCGTCTTGAGTCCAACCCGGTAAGACACGACTTATCGCCACTGGCAGCAGCCACTGGTAACA
GGATTAGCAGAGCGAGGTATGTAGGCGGTGCTACAGAGTTCTTGAAGTGGTGGCCTAACTACGGCTACAC
TAGAAGAACAGTATTTGGTATCTGCGCTCTGCTGAAGCCAGTTACCTTCGGAAAAAGAGTTGGTAGCTCT
TGATCCGGCAAACAAACCACCGCTGGTAGCGGTGGTTTTTTTGTTTGCAAGCAGCAGATTACGCGCAGAA
AAAAAGGATCTCAAGAAGATCCTTTGATCTTTTCTACGGGGTCTGACGCTCAGTGGAACGAAAACTCACG
TTAAGGGATTTTGGTCATGAGATTATCAAAAAGGATCTTCACCTAGATCCTTTTAAATTAAAAATGAAGT
TTTAAATCAATCTAAAGTATATATGAGTAAACTTGGTCTGACAGTTAGAAAAACTCATCGAGCATCAAAT
GAAACTGCAATTTATTCATATCAGGATTATCAATACCATATTTTTGAAAAAGCCGTTTCTGTAATGAAGG
AGAAAACTCACCGAGGCAGTTCCATAGGATGGCAAGATCCTGGTATCGGTCTGCGATTCCGACTCGTCCA
ACATCAATACAACCTATTAATTTCCCCTCGTCAAAAATAAGGTTATCAAGTGAGAAATCACCATGAGTGA
CGACTGAATCCGGTGAGAATGGCAAAAGTTTATGCATTTCTTTCCAGACTTGTTCAACAGGCCAGCCATT
ACGCTCGTCATCAAAATCACTCGCATCAACCAAACCGTTATTCATTCGTGATTGCGCCTGAGCGAGACGA
AATACGCGATCGCTGTTAAAAGGACAATTACAAACAGGAATCGAATGCAACCGGCGCAGGAACACTGCCA
GCGCATCAACAATATTTTCACCTGAATCAGGATATTCTTCTAATACCTGGAATGCTGTTTTCCCAGGGAT
CGCAGTGGTGAGTAACCATGCATCATCAGGAGTACGGATAAAATGCTTGATGGTCGGAAGAGGCATAAAT
TCCGTCAGCCAGTTTAGTCTGACCATCTCATCTGTAACATCATTGGCAACGCTACCTTTGCCATGTTTCA
GAAACAACTCTGGCGCATCGGGCTTCCCATACAATCGATAGATTGTCGCACCTGATTGCCCGACATTATC
GCGAGCCCATTTATACCCATATAAATCAGCATCCATGTTGGAATTTAATCGCGGCCTAGAGCAAGACGTT
TCCCGTTGAATATGGCTCATACTCTTCCTTTTTCAATATTATTGAAGCATTTATCAGGGTTATTGTCTCA
TGAGCGGATACATATTTGAATGTATTTAGAAAAATAAACAAATAGGGGTTCCGCGCACATTTCCCCGAAA
AGTGCCACCTGACGTCTAAGAAACCATTATTATCATGACATTAACCTATAAAAATAGGCGTATCACGAGG
CCCTTTCGTC
Features (pLannotate 1.2.2; 10 found; start..end, strand, type, name):
    137..236     +  misc_feature   bom (fragment): basis of mobility region from pBR322
    242..399     -  CDS            lacZα (fragment): LacZα fragment of β-galactosidase; lacZ fragment
    798..814     -  protein_bind   lac operator: The lac repressor binds to the lac operator to inhibit transcription in E. coli. This inhibition can be relieved by adding lactose or isopropyl-β-D-thiogalactopyranoside (IPTG). lac repressor encoded by lacI
    822..852     -  promoter       lac promoter: promoter for the E. coli lac operon
    867..888     -  protein_bind   CAP binding site: CAP binding activates transcription in the presence of cAMP. E. coli catabolite activator protein
    901..993     -  CDS            lacI (fragment): lac repressor; lacI; The lac repressor binds to the lac operator to inhibit transcription in E. coli. This inhibition can be relieved by adding lactose or isopropyl-β-D-thiogalactopyranoside (IPTG).
   1176..1764    -  rep_origin     ori: high-copy-number ColE1/pMB1/pBR322/pUC origin of replication
   1935..2750    -  CDS            KanR: aminoglycoside phosphotransferase; aph(3')-Ia; confers resistance to kanamycin in bacteria or G418 (Geneticin®) in eukaryotes
   2751..2855    -  promoter       AmpR promoter: bla
   2950..35      +  CDS            rop (fragment) (across the origin): Rop protein, which maintains plasmids at low copy number; rop
