[The description below was written by a language model from this plasmid's Addgene catalogue record and pLannotate feature annotations shown in this document.]
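Description:
pUC57-Kan_BR32_00143481 is a small, high-copy E. coli cloning plasmid that serves as a Level 0 Golden Gate module, carrying a sequence designated BR32_00143481 from the rice blast fungus Magnaporthe oryzae. It belongs to a clone resource of M. oryzae effectors that share sequence and structural similarity across host-specific lineages. The backbone is pUC57-Kan (2,626 bp without insert; the full deposited sequence is 2,950 nt, implying an insert of roughly 320 bp). It replicates from a ColE1/pUC-type origin and is selected with kanamycin through an aph(3')-Ia aminoglycoside phosphotransferase gene, which the annotation places directly downstream of the bla (AmpR) promoter. Short remnants of bom, rop and lacI are also annotated as backbone fragments and are not expected to be functional.

The insert was placed at the EcoRV site in the pUC57 polylinker, and it is not recorded whether those sites survive. This position lies within the lacZα region. The feature table shows the lac promoter, lac operator and CAP binding site separated from a lacZα fragment by an unannotated stretch, which is consistent with the insert interrupting lacZα, and lacZ is listed as the screening marker. The insert itself is not annotated, so the table gives no information on its coding boundaries or on the type IIS sites and overhangs that define it as a Level 0 part. The plasmid has no promoter intended for expression of the effector. It acts as a storage and donor module from which the part can be assembled by Golden Gate cloning into higher-level expression constructs. M13 forward and reverse primer sites flank the insert for sequence verification.
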