Addgene plasmid #121262: pUC57-Kan_BR32_00143481
Purpose: Level 0 Golden-Gate compatible vector
Depositing lab: Sophien Kamoun. Depositing organization: Sainsbury Laboratory, Norwich. Publication: A Clone Resource of Magnaporthe oryzae Effectors That Share Sequence and Structural Similarities Across Host-Specific Lineages. Petit-Houdenot Y, Langner T, Harant A, Win J, Kamoun S. Mol Plant Microbe Interact. 2020 Aug;33(8):1032-1035. doi: 10.1094/MPMI-03-20-0052-A. Epub 2020 Jun 22. PubMed 32460610.
Backbone
  Vector backbone: pUC57-Kan
  Backbone size w/o insert (bp): 2626
  Vector type: Golden Gate
  Selectable markers: lacZ
Growth in bacteria
  Bacterial resistance: Kanamycin, 50 μg/mL
  Growth temperature: 37°C
  Growth strain: DH5alpha
  Copy number: High Copy
Gene/Insert
  Gene/Insert name: BR32_00143481
  Mutation: Magnaporthe oryzae
  Cloning method: Restriction Enzyme; 5′ cloning site EcoRV (unknown if destroyed); 3′ cloning site EcoRV (unknown if destroyed)
  Sequencing primers: 5′ M13Fw; 3′ M13Rv
Terms and licenses: Academic/Nonprofit Terms; Industry Terms: Not Available to Industry
How to cite: pUC57-Kan_BR32_00143481 was a gift from Sophien Kamoun (Addgene plasmid # 121262 ; http://n2t.net/addgene:121262 ; RRID:Addgene_121262)
