>Addgene plasmid #121262 | pUC57-Kan_BR32_00143481 | depositor partial sequence | sequence record 230776 | BR32_00143481
TTGGTCTCTAATGAGATCTCATAGAGTTCCAGTTGATGTTAATCCAAATATTTTGACTACTGGTGGTTTG
TGTTGTGGTGCTGCTGGTACTGCTGATACTTCTGGTACTTGTGCTAAAGCTGGTTTAAATTCTTTTTGTT
GTATTGCTTTTAGAGATGATTTTGTTAATCCATTTGGTGGTAAAGGTGGTTGTGATGCTATTCAAGATTT
TACTACTGGTAGATTGGTTAAACAATTTGTTCCAGATTCTGGTTCTAAATGTCAAGCTGGTAATTCTGGT
GGTTTTATTGGTTGTGCTTGAGCTTAGAGACCAA
