>Addgene plasmid #121262 | pUC57-Kan_BR32_00143481 | depositor partial sequence | sequence record 230777 | empty_vector
TCGCGCGTTTCGGTGATGACGGTGAAAACCTCTGACACATGCAGCTCCCGGAGACGGTCACAGCTTGTCT
GTAAGCGGATGCCGGGAGCAGACAAGCCCGTCAGGGCGCGTCAGCGGGTGTTGGCGGGTGTCGGGGCTGG
CTTAACTATGCGGCATCAGAGCAGATTGTACTGAGAGTGCACCATATGCGGTGTGAAATACCGCACAGAT
GCGTAAGGAGAAAATACCGCATCAGGCGCCATTCGCCATTCAGGCTGCGCAACTGTTGGGAAGGGCGATC
GGTGCGGGCCTCTTCGCTATTACGCCAGCTGGCGAAAGGGGGATGTGCTGCAAGGCGATTAAGTTGGGTA
ACGCCAGGGTTTTCCCAGTCACGACGTTGTAAAACGACGGCCAGTGAATTGACGCGTATTGGGATATCCC
AATGGCGCGCCGAGCTTGGCTCGAGCATGGTCATAGCTGTTTCCTGTGTGAAATTGTTATCCGCTCACAA
TTCCACACAACATACGAGCCGGAAGCATAAAGTGTAAAGCCTGGGGTGCCTAATGAGTGAGCTAACTCAC
ATTAATTGCGTTGCGCTCACTGCCCGCTTTCCAGTCGGGAAACCTGTCGTGCCAGCTGCATTAATGAATC
GGCCAACGCGCGGGGAGAGGCGGTTTGCGTATTGGGCGCTCTTCCGCTTCCTCGCTCACTGACTCGCTGC
GCTCGGTCGTTCGGCTGCGGCGAGCGGTATCAGCTCACTCAAAGGCGGTAATACGGTTATCCACAGAATC
AGGGGATAACGCAGGAAAGAACATGTGAGCAAAAGGCCAGCAAAAGGCCAGGAACCGTAAAAAGGCCGCG
TTGCTGGCGTTTTTCCATAGGCTCCGCCCCCCTGACGAGCATCACAAAAATCGACGCTCAAGTCAGAGGT
GGCGAAACCCGACAGGACTATAAAGATACCAGGCGTTTCCCCCTGGAAGCTCCCTCGTGCGCTCTCCTGT
TCCGACCCTGCCGCTTACCGGATACCTGTCCGCCTTTCTCCCTTCGGGAAGCGTGGCGCTTTCTCATAGC
TCACGCTGTAGGTATCTCAGTTCGGTGTAGGTCGTTCGCTCCAAGCTGGGCTGTGTGCACGAACCCCCCG
TTCAGCCCGACCGCTGCGCCTTATCCGGTAACTATCGTCTTGAGTCCAACCCGGTAAGACACGACTTATC
GCCACTGGCAGCAGCCACTGGTAACAGGATTAGCAGAGCGAGGTATGTAGGCGGTGCTACAGAGTTCTTG
AAGTGGTGGCCTAACTACGGCTACACTAGAAGAACAGTATTTGGTATCTGCGCTCTGCTGAAGCCAGTTA
CCTTCGGAAAAAGAGTTGGTAGCTCTTGATCCGGCAAACAAACCACCGCTGGTAGCGGTGGTTTTTTTGT
TTGCAAGCAGCAGATTACGCGCAGAAAAAAAGGATCTCAAGAAGATCCTTTGATCTTTTCTACGGGGTCT
GACGCTCAGTGGAACGAAAACTCACGTTAAGGGATTTTGGTCATGAGATTATCAAAAAGGATCTTCACCT
AGATCCTTTTAAATTAAAAATGAAGTTTTAAATCAATCTAAAGTATATATGAGTAAACTTGGTCTGACAG
TTAGAAAAACTCATCGAGCATCAAATGAAACTGCAATTTATTCATATCAGGATTATCAATACCATATTTT
TGAAAAAGCCGTTTCTGTAATGAAGGAGAAAACTCACCGAGGCAGTTCCATAGGATGGCAAGATCCTGGT
ATCGGTCTGCGATTCCGACTCGTCCAACATCAATACAACCTATTAATTTCCCCTCGTCAAAAATAAGGTT
ATCAAGTGAGAAATCACCATGAGTGACGACTGAATCCGGTGAGAATGGCAAAAGTTTATGCATTTCTTTC
CAGACTTGTTCAACAGGCCAGCCATTACGCTCGTCATCAAAATCACTCGCATCAACCAAACCGTTATTCA
TTCGTGATTGCGCCTGAGCGAGACGAAATACGCGATCGCTGTTAAAAGGACAATTACAAACAGGAATCGA
ATGCAACCGGCGCAGGAACACTGCCAGCGCATCAACAATATTTTCACCTGAATCAGGATATTCTTCTAAT
ACCTGGAATGCTGTTTTCCCAGGGATCGCAGTGGTGAGTAACCATGCATCATCAGGAGTACGGATAAAAT
GCTTGATGGTCGGAAGAGGCATAAATTCCGTCAGCCAGTTTAGTCTGACCATCTCATCTGTAACATCATT
GGCAACGCTACCTTTGCCATGTTTCAGAAACAACTCTGGCGCATCGGGCTTCCCATACAATCGATAGATT
GTCGCACCTGATTGCCCGACATTATCGCGAGCCCATTTATACCCATATAAATCAGCATCCATGTTGGAAT
TTAATCGCGGCCTAGAGCAAGACGTTTCCCGTTGAATATGGCTCATACTCTTCCTTTTTCAATATTATTG
AAGCATTTATCAGGGTTATTGTCTCATGAGCGGATACATATTTGAATGTATTTAGAAAAATAAACAAATA
GGGGTTCCGCGCACATTTCCCCGAAAAGTGCCACCTGACGTCTAAGAAACCATTATTATCATGACATTAA
CCTATAAAAATAGGCGTATCACGAGGCCCTTTCGTC
