>Addgene plasmid #121262 | pUC57-Kan_BR32_00143481 | addgene partial sequence | sequence record 237937 | M13-F20 5'-TGTAAAACGACGGCCAGT-3'
TTGGTCTCTAATGAGATCTCATAGAGTTCCAGTTGATGTTAATCCAAATATTTTGACTACTGGTGGTTTG
TGTTGTGGTGCTGCTGGTACTGCTGATACTTCTGGTACTTGTGCTAAAGCTGGTTTAAATTCTTTTTGTT
GTATTGCTTTTAGAGATGATTTTGTTAATCCATTTGGTGGTAAAGGTGGTTGTGATGCTATTCAAGATTT
TACTACTGGTAGATTGGTTAAACAATTTGTTCCAGATTCTGGTTCTAAATGTCAAGCTGGTAATTCTGGT
GGTTTTATTGGTTGTGCTTGAGCTTAGAGACCAAGTTCCATCCCAATGGCGCGCCGAGCTTGGCTCGAGC
ATGGTCATAGCTGTTTCCTGTGTGAAATTGTTATCCGCTCACAATTCCACACAACATACGAGCCGGAAGC
ATAAAGTGTAAAGCCTGGGGTGCCTAATGAGTGAGCTAACTCACATTAATTGCGTTGCGCTCACTGCCCG
CTTTCCAGTCGGGAAACCTGTCGTGCCAGCTGCATTAATGAATCGGCCAACGCGCGGGGAGAGGCGGTTT
GCGTATTGGGCGCTCTTCCGCTTCCTCGCTCACTGACTCGCTGCGCTCGGTCGTTCGGCTGCGGCGAGCG
GTATCAGCTCACTCAAAGGCGGTAATACGGTTATCCACAGAATCAGGGGATAACGCAGGAAAGAACATGT
GAGCAAAAGGCCAGCAAAAGGCCAGGAACCGTAAAAAGGCCGCGTTGCTGGCGTTTTTCCATA
